>Addgene plasmid #142376 | TFORF1341 | addgene full sequence | sequence record 397197 | Addgene NGS Result
TTAATGTAGTCTTATGCAATACTCTTGTAGTCTTGCAACATGGTAACGATGAGTTAGCAACATGCCTTAC
AAGGAGAGAAAAAGCACCGTGCATGCCGATTGGTGGAAGTAAGGTGGTACGATCGTGCCTTATTAGGAAG
GCAACAGACGGGTCTGACATGGATTGGACGAACCACTGAATTGCCGCATTGCAGAGATATTGTATTTAAG
TGCCTAGCTCGATACATAAACGGGTCTCTCTGGTTAGACCAGATCTGAGCCTGGGAGCTCTCTGGCTAAC
TAGGGAACCCACTGCTTAAGCCTCAATAAAGCTTGCCTTGAGTGCTTCAAGTAGTGTGTGCCCGTCTGTT
GTGTGACTCTGGTAACTAGAGATCCCTCAGACCCTTTTAGTCAGTGTGGAAAATCTCTAGCAGTGGCGCC
CGAACAGGGACTTGAAAGCGAAAGGGAAACCAGAGGAGCTCTCTCGACGCAGGACTCGGCTTGCTGAAGC
GCGCACGGCAAGAGGCGAGGGGCGGCGACTGGTGAGTACGCCAAAAATTTTGACTAGCGGAGGCTAGAAG
GAGAGAGATGGGTGCGAGAGCGTCAGTATTAAGCGGGGGAGAATTAGATCGCGATGGGAAAAAATTCGGT
TAAGGCCAGGGGGAAAGAAAAAATATAAATTAAAACATATAGTATGGGCAAGCAGGGAGCTAGAACGATT
CGCAGTTAATCCTGGCCTGTTAGAAACATCAGAAGGCTGTAGACAAATACTGGGACAGCTACAACCATCC
CTTCAGACAGGATCAGAAGAACTTAGATCATTATATAATACAGTAGCAACCCTCTATTGTGTGCATCAAA
GGATAGAGATAAAAGACACCAAGGAAGCTTTAGACAAGATAGAGGAAGAGCAAAACAAAAGTAAGACCAC
CGCACAGCAAGCGGCCGCTGATCTTCAGACCTGGAGGAGGAGATATGAGGGACAATTGGAGAAGTGAATT
ATATAAATATAAAGTAGTAAAAATTGAACCATTAGGAGTAGCACCCACCAAGGCAAAGAGAAGAGTGGTG
CAGAGAGAAAAAAGAGCAGTGGGAATAGGAGCTTTGTTCCTTGGGTTCTTGGGAGCAGCAGGAAGCACTA
TGGGCGCAGCGTCAATGACGCTGACGGTACAGGCCAGACAATTATTGTCTGGTATAGTGCAGCAGCAGAA
CAATTTGCTGAGGGCTATTGAGGCGCAACAGCATCTGTTGCAACTCACAGTCTGGGGCATCAAGCAGCTC
CAGGCAAGAATCCTGGCTGTGGAAAGATACCTAAAGGATCAACAGCTCCTGGGGATTTGGGGTTGCTCTG
GAAAACTCATTTGCACCACTGCTGTGCCTTGGAATGCTAGTTGGAGTAATAAATCTCTGGAACAGATTTG
GAATCACACGACCTGGATGGAGTGGGACAGAGAAATTAACAATTACACAAGCTTAATACACTCCTTAATT
GAAGAATCGCAAAACCAGCAAGAAAAGAATGAACAAGAATTATTGGAATTAGATAAATGGGCAAGTTTGT
GGAATTGGTTTAACATAACAAATTGGCTGTGGTATATAAAATTATTCATAATGATAGTAGGAGGCTTGGT
AGGTTTAAGAATAGTTTTTGCTGTACTTTCTATAGTGAATAGAGTTAGGCAGGGATATTCACCATTATCG
TTTCAGACCCACCTCCCAACCCCGAGGGGACCCATGCATTGCATCTCAATTAGTCAGCAACCAGGTGTGG
AAAGTCCCCAGGCTCCCCAGCAGGCAGAAGTATGCAAAGCATGCGTCTCAATTAGTCAGCAACCATAGTC
CCGCCCCTAACTCCGCCCATCCCGCCCCTAACTCCGCCCAGTTCCGCCCATTCTCCGCCCCATGGCTGAC
TAATTTTTTTTATTTATGCAGAGGCCGAGGCCGCCTCGGCCTCTGAGCTATTCCAGAAGTAGTGAGGAGG
CTTTTTTGGAGGCCTAGGCTTTTGCAAAAAGCTTTCTAGAGGTACCACCGGAGCTTACCATGACCGAGTA
CAAGCCCACGGTGCGCCTCGCCACCCGCGACGACGTCCCCAGGGCCGTACGCACCCTCGCCGCCGCGTTC
GCCGACTACCCCGCCACGCGCCACACCGTCGATCCGGACCGCCACATCGAGCGGGTCACCGAGCTGCAAG
AACTCTTCCTCACGCGCGTCGGGCTCGACATCGGCAAGGTGTGGGTCGCGGACGACGGCGCCGCCGTGGC
GGTCTGGACCACGCCGGAGAGCGTCGAAGCGGGGGCGGTGTTCGCCGAGATCGGCCCGCGCATGGCCGAG
TTGAGCGGTTCCCGGCTGGCCGCGCAGCAACAGATGGAAGGCCTCCTGGCGCCGCACCGGCCCAAGGAGC
CCGCGTGGTTCCTGGCCACCGTCGGCGTCTCGCCCGACCACCAGGGCAAGGGTCTGGGCAGCGCCGTCGT
GCTCCCCGGAGTGGAGGCGGCCGAGCGCGCCGGGGTGCCCGCCTTCCTGGAGACCTCCGCGCCCCGCAAC
CTCCCCTTCTACGAGCGGCTCGGCTTCACCGTCACCGCCGACGTCGAGGTGCCCGAAGGACCGCGCACCT
GGTGCATGACCCGCAAGCCCGGTGCCAGTTAACGAATTCTAGATCTTGAGACAAATGGCAGTATTCATCC
ACAATTTTAAAAGAAAAGGGGGGATTGGGGGGTACAGTGCAGGGGAAAGAATAGTAGACATAATAGCAAC
AGACATACAAACTAAAGAATTACAAAAACAAATTACAAAAATTCAAAATTTTCGGGTTTATTACAGGGAC
AGCAGAGATCCACTTTGGCGCCGGCTCGAGGCCTGCAGGTGCAAAGATGGATAAAGTTTTAAACAGAGAG
GAATCTTTGCAGCTAATGGACCTTCTAGGTCTTGAAAGGAGTGGGAATTGGCTCCGGTGCCCGTCAGTGG
GCAGAGCGCACATCGCCCACAGTCCCCGAGAAGTTGGGGGGAGGGGTCGGCAATTGAACCGGTGCCTAGA
GAAGGTGGCGCGGGGTAAACTGGGAAAGTGATGTCGTGTACTGGCTCCGCCTTTTTCCCGAGGGTGGGGG
AGAACCGTATATAAGTGCAGTAGTCGCCGTGAACGTTCTTTTTCGCAACGGGTTTGCCGCCAGAACACAG
GTAAGTGCCGTGTGTGGTTCCCGCGGGCCTGGCCTCTTTACGGGTTATGGCCCTTGCGTGCCTTGAATTA
CTTCCACCTGGCTGCAGTACGTGATTCTTGATCCCGAGCTTCGGGTTGGAAGTGGGTGGGAGAGTTCGAG
GCCTTGCGCTTAAGGAGCCCCTTCGCCTCGTGCTTGAGTTGAGGCCTGGCCTGGGCGCTGGGGCCGCCGC
GTGCGAATCTGGTGGCACCTTCGCGCCTGTCTCGCTGCTTTCGATAAGTCTCTAGCCATTTAAAATTTTT
GATGACCTGCTGCGACGCTTTTTTTCTGGCAAGATAGTCTTGTAAATGCGGGCCAAGATCTGCACACTGG
TATTTCGGTTTTTGGGGCCGCGGGCGGCGACGGGGCCCGTGCGTCCCAGCGCACATGTTCGGCGAGGCGG
GGCCTGCGAGCGCGGCCACCGAGAATCGGACGGGGGTAGTCTCAAGCTGGCCGGCCTGCTCTGGTGCCTG
GCCTCGCGCCGCCGTGTATCGCCCCGCCCTGGGCGGCAAGGCTGGCCCGGTCGGCACCAGTTGCGTGAGC
GGAAAGATGGCCGCTTCCCGGCCCTGCTGCAGGGAGCTCAAAATGGAGGACGCGGCGCTCGGGAGAGCGG
GCGGGTGAGTCACCCACACAAAGGAAAAGGGCCTTTCCGTCCTCAGCCGTCGCTTCATGTGACTCCACGG
AGTACCGGGCGCCGTCCAGGCACCTCGATTAGTTCTCGAGCTTTTGGAGTACGTCGTCTTTAGGTTGGGG
GGAGGGGTTTTATGCGATGGAGTTTCCCCACACTGAGTGGGTGGAGACTGAAGTTAGGCCAGCTTGGCAC
TTGATGTAATTCTCCTTGGAATTTGCCCTTTTTGAGTTTGGATCTTGGTTCATTCTCAAGCCTCAGACAG
TGGTTCAAAGTTTTTTTCTTCCATTTCAGGTGTCGTGAGGCTAGCACCGCCACCCTGGGGGTTCTATTTG
GGAAGGTATTCAGCCAAACGACCATCTGCCGCTTTGAGGCTCTGCAGCTTAGCTTCAAGAACATGTGTAA
GCTGCGGCCCTTGCTGCAGAAGTGGGTGGAGGAAGCTGACAACAATGAAAATCTTCAGGAGATATGCAAA
GCAGAAACCCTCGTGCAGGCCCGAAAGAGAAAGCGAACCAGTATCGAGAACCGAGTGAGAGGCAACCTGG
AGAATTTGTTCCTGCAGTGCCCGAAACCCACACTGCAGCAGATCAGCCACATCGCCCAGCAGCTTGGGCT
CGAGAAGGATGTGGTCCGAGTGTGGTTCTGTAACCGGCGCCAGAAGGGCAAGCGATCAAGCAGCGACTAT
GCACAACGAGAGGATTTTGAGGCTGCTGGGTCTCCTTTCTCAGGGGGACCAGTGTCCTTTCCTCTGGCCC
CAGGGCCCCATTTTGGTACCCCAGGCTATGGGAGCCCTCACTTCACTGCACTGTACTCCTCGGTCCCTTT
CCCTGAGGGGGAAGCCTTTCCCCCTGTCTCCGTCACCACTCTGGGCTCTCCCATGCATTCAAACTAGTAA
TGAACTAGTCCGTAACTTGAAAGTATTTCGATTTCTTGGCTTTATATATCTTGTGGAAAGGACGAGAAGA
GACGGACCTTGCGTGCTACACGCGTTAAGTCGACAATCAACCTCTGGATTACAAAATTTGTGAAAGATTG
ACTGGTATTCTTAACTATGTTGCTCCTTTTACGCTATGTGGATACGCTGCTTTAATGCCTTTGTATCATG
CTATTGCTTCCCGTATGGCTTTCATTTTCTCCTCCTTGTATAAATCCTGGTTGCTGTCTCTTTATGAGGA
GTTGTGGCCCGTTGTCAGGCAACGTGGCGTGGTGTGCACTGTGTTTGCTGACGCAACCCCCACTGGTTGG
GGCATTGCCACCACCTGTCAGCTCCTTTCCGGGACTTTCGCTTTCCCCCTCCCTATTGCCACGGCGGAAC
TCATCGCCGCCTGCCTTGCCCGCTGCTGGACAGGGGCTCGGCTGTTGGGCACTGACAATTCCGTGGTGTT
GTCGGGGAAATCATCGTCCTTTCCTTGGCTGCTCGCCTGTGTTGCCACCTGGATTCTGCGCGGGACGTCC
TTCTGCTACGTCCCTTCGGCCCTCAATCCAGCGGACCTTCCTTCCCGCGGCCTGCTGCCGGCTCTGCGGC
CTCTTCCGCGTCTTCGCCTTCGCCCTCAGACGAGTCGGATCTCCCTTTGGGCCGCCTCCCCGCGTCGACT
TTAAGACCAATGACTTACAAGGCAGCTGTAGATCTTAGCCACTTTTTAAAAGAAAAGGGGGGACTGGAAG
GGCTAATTCACTCCCAACGAAGACAAGATCTGCTTTTTGCTTGTACTGGGTCTCTCTGGTTAGACCAGAT
CTGAGCCTGGGAGCTCTCTGGCTAACTAGGGAACCCACTGCTTAAGCCTCAATAAAGCTTGCCTTGAGTG
CTTCAAGTAGTGTGTGCCCGTCTGTTGTGTGACTCTGGTAACTAGAGATCCCTCAGACCCTTTTAGTCAG
TGTGGAAAATCTCTAGCAGTACGTATAGTAGTTCATGTCATCTTATTATTCAGTATTTATAACTTGCAAA
GAAATGAATATCAGAGAGTGAGAGGAACTTGTTTATTGCAGCTTATAATGGTTACAAATAAAGCAATAGC
ATCACAAATTTCACAAATAAAGCATTTTTTTCACTGCATTCTAGTTGTGGTTTGTCCAAACTCATCAATG
TATCTTATCATGTCTGGCTCTAGCTATCCCGCCCCTAACTCCGCCCATCCCGCCCCTAACTCCGCCCAGT
TCCGCCCATTCTCCGCCCCATGGCTGACTAATTTTTTTTATTTATGCAGAGGCCGAGGCCGCCTCGGCCT
CTGAGCTATTCCAGAAGTAGTGAGGAGGCTTTTTTGGAGGCCTAGGGACGTACCCAATTCGCCCTATAGT
GAGTCGTATTACGCGCGCTCACTGGCCGTCGTTTTACAACGTCGTGACTGGGAAAACCCTGGCGTTACCC
AACTTAATCGCCTTGCAGCACATCCCCCTTTCGCCAGCTGGCGTAATAGCGAAGAGGCCCGCACCGATCG
CCCTTCCCAACAGTTGCGCAGCCTGAATGGCGAATGGG
[124 nt withheld, positions 6269-6392]
C
[91 nt withheld, positions 6394-6484]
A
[49 nt withheld, positions 6486-6534]
CCTTTGACGTTGGAGTCCACGTTCTTT
[37 nt withheld, positions 6562-6598]
ACCCTATCTCGGTCTATTCTTTTGATTTATAAGGGATTTTGCCGATTTCGGCCTATTGGTTAAAAAATGA
GCTGATTTAACAAAAATTTAACGCGAATTTTAACAAAATATTAACGCTTACAATTTAGGTGGCACTTTTC
GGGGAAATGTGCGCGGAACCCCTATTTGTTTATTTTTCTAAATACATTCAAATATGTATCCGCTCATGAG
ACAATAACCCTGATAAATGCTTCAATAATATTGAAAAAGGAAGAGTATGAGTATTCAACATTTCCGTGTC
GCCCTTATTCCCTTTTTTGCGGCATTTTGCCTTCCTGTTTTTGCTCACCCAGAAACGCTGGTGAAAGTAA
AAGATGCTGAAGATCAGTTGGGTGCACGAGTGGGTTACATCGAACTGGATCTCAACAGCGGTAAGATCCT
TGAGAGTTTTCGCCCCGAAGAACGTTTTCCAATGATGAGCACTTTTAAAGTTCTGCTATGTGGCGCGGTA
TTATCCCGTATTGACGCCGGGCAAGAGCAACTCGGTCGCCGCATACACTATTCTCAGAATGACTTGGTTG
AGTACTCACCAGTCACAGAAAAGCATCTTACGGATGGCATGACAGTAAGAGAATTATGCAGTGCTGCCAT
AACCATGAGTGATAACACTGCGGCCAACTTACTTCTGACAACGATCGGAGGACCGAAGGAGCTAACCGCT
TTTTTGCACAACATGGGGGATCATGTAACTCGCCTTGATCGTTGGGAACCGGAGCTGAATGAAGCCATAC
CAAACGACGAGCGTGACACCACGATGCCTGTAGCAATGGCAACAACGTTGCGCAAACTATTAACTGGCGA
ACTACTTACTCTAGCTTCCCGGCAACAATTAATAGACTGGATGGAGGCGGATAAAGTTGCAGGACCACTT
CTGCGCTCGGCCCTTCCGGCTGGCTGGTTTATTGCTGATAAATCTGGAGCCGGTGAGCGTGGGTCTCGCG
GTATCATTGCAGCACTGGGGCCAGATGGTAAGCCCTCCCGTATCGTAGTTATCTACACGACGGGGAGTCA
GGCAACTATGGATGAACGAAATAGACAGATCGCTGAGATAGGTGCCTCACTGATTAAGCATTGGTAACTG
TCAGACCAAGTTTACTCATATATACTTTAGATTGATTTAAAACTTCATTTTTAATTTAAAAGGATCTAGG
TGAAGATCCTTTTTGATAATCTCATGACCAAAATCCCTTAACGTGAGTTTTCGTTCCACTGAGCGTCAGA
CCCCGTAGAAAAGATCAAAGGATCTTCTTGAGATCCTTTTTTTCTGCGCGTAATCTGCTGCTTGCAAACA
AAAAAACCACCGCTACCAGCGGTGGTTTGTTTGCCGGATCAAGAGCTACCAACTCTTTTTCCGAAGGTAA
CTGGCTTCAGCAGAGCGCAGATACCAAATACTGTTCTTCTAGTGTAGCCGTAGTTAGGCCACCACTTCAA
GAACTCTGTAGCACCGCCTACATACCTCGCTCTGCTAATCCTGTTACCAGTGGCTGCTGCCAGTGGCGAT
AAGTCGTGTCTTACCGGGTTGGACTCAAGACGATAGTTACCGGATAAGGCGCAGCGGTCGGGCTGAACGG
GGGGTTCGTGCACACAGCCCAGCTTGGAGCGAACGACCTACACCGAACTGAGATACCTACAGCGTGAGCT
ATGAGAAAGCGCCACGCTTCCCGAAGGGAGAAAGGCGGACAGGTATCCGGTAAGCGGCAGGGTCGGAACA
GGAGAGCGCACGAGGGAGCTTCCAGGGGGAAACGCCTGGTATCTTTATAGTCCTGTCGGGTTTCGCCACC
TCTGACTTGAGCGTCGATTTTTGTGATGCTCGTCAGGGGGGCGGAGCCTATGGAAAAACGCCAGCAACGC
GGCCTTTTTACGGTTCCTGGCCTTTTGCTGGCCTTTTGCTCACATGTTCTTTCCTGCGTTATCCCCTGAT
TCTGTGGATAACCGTATTACCGCCTTTGAGTGAGCTGATACCGCTCGCCGCAGCCGAACGACCGAGCGCA
GCGAGTCAGTGAGCGAGGAAGCGGAAGAGCGCCCAATACGCAAACCGCCTCTCCCCGCGCGTTGGCCGAT
TCATTAATGCAGCTGGCACGACAGGTTTCCCGACTGGAAAGCGGGCAGTGAGCGCAACGCAATTAATGTG
AGTTAGCTCACTCATTAGGCACCCCAGGCTTTACACTTTATGCTTCCGGCTCGTATGTTGTGTGGAATTG
TGAGCGGATAACAATTTCACACAGGAAACAGCTATGACCATGATTACGCCAAGCGCGCAATTAACCCTCA
CTAAAGGGAACAAAAGCTGGAGCTGCAAGC
Features (pLannotate 1.2.2; 31 found; start..end, strand, type, name):
      5..231     +  promoter       RSV promoter: Rous sarcoma virus enhancer/promoter
    232..412     +  LTR            5' LTR (truncated): truncated 5' long terminal repeat (LTR) from HIV-1
    459..584     +  misc_feature   HIV-1 Ψ: packaging signal of human immunodeficiency virus type 1
    568..931     +  CDS            HIV-1 gag (fragment): gag protein from human immunodeficiency virus 1; gag
   1077..1310    +  misc_feature   RRE: The Rev response element (RRE) of HIV-1 allows for Rev-dependent mRNA export from the nucleus to the cytoplasm.
   1687..1713    +  CDS            Rev (fragment): human immunodeficiency virus 1 (HIV-1) Rev protein; rev; enhances nuclear export of unspliced and incompletely spliced viral mRNAs
   1720..1743    +  promoter       SV40 promoter (fragment): SV40 early promoter
   1744..1815    +  promoter       SV40 promoter (fragment): SV40 enhancer and early promoter
   1839..1974    +  rep_origin     SV40 ori: SV40 origin of replication
   2020..2616    +  CDS            PuroR (fragment): puromycin N-acetyltransferase; pac from Streptomyces; confers resistance to puromycin
   2665..2782    +  misc_feature   cPPT/CTS: central polypurine tract and central termination sequence of HIV-1
   2847..2913    +  CDS            small t antigen (fragment): SV40 (simian virus 40) small t antigen
   2920..4098    +  promoter       EF-1α promoter: strong constitutive promoter for human elongation factor EF-1α
   4112..4684    +  CDS            POU5F1 (fragment): PO5F1_HUMAN - Also known as OCT3, OCT4, OTF3. Experimental evidence at protein level: Swiss-Prot protein existence level 1. Transcription factor that binds to the octamer motif (5'- ATTTGCAT-3'). Forms a trimeric complex with SOX2 or SOX15 on DNA and controls the expression of a number of genes involved in embryonic development such as YES1, FGF4, UTF1 and ZFP206. Critical for early embryogenesis and for embryonic stem cell pluripotency. From Homo sapiens (Human).
   4700..4753    +  promoter       U6 promoter (fragment): RNA polymerase III promoter for human U6 snRNA
   4795..5383    +  misc_feature   WPRE: woodchuck hepatitis virus posttranscriptional regulatory element
   5434..5453    +  misc_feature   cPPT/CTS (fragment): central polypurine tract and central termination sequence of HIV-1
   5455..5688    +  LTR            3' LTR (ΔU3): self-inactivating 3' long terminal repeat (LTR) from HIV-1
   5766..5887    +  polyA_signal   SV40 poly(A) signal: SV40 polyadenylation signal
   5927..6062    +  rep_origin     SV40 ori: SV40 origin of replication
   6083..6101    -  promoter       T7 promoter: promoter for bacteriophage T7 RNA polymerase
   6109..6264    +  CDS            lacZα (fragment): LacZα fragment of β-galactosidase; lacZ fragment
   6269..6697    +  rep_origin     f1 ori (sequence partly withheld): f1 bacteriophage origin of replication; arrow indicates direction of (+) strand synthesis
   6750..6854    +  promoter       AmpR promoter: bla
   6855..7715    +  CDS            AmpR: β-lactamase; bla; confers resistance to ampicillin, carbenicillin, and related antibiotics
   7886..8474    +  rep_origin     ori: high-copy-number ColE1/pMB1/pBR322/pUC origin of replication
   8657..8749    +  CDS            lacI (fragment): lac repressor; lacI; The lac repressor binds to the lac operator to inhibit transcription in E. coli. This inhibition can be relieved by adding lactose or isopropyl-β-D-thiogalactopyranoside (IPTG).
   8762..8783    +  protein_bind   CAP binding site: CAP binding activates transcription in the presence of cAMP. E. coli catabolite activator protein
   8798..8828    +  promoter       lac promoter: promoter for the E. coli lac operon
   8836..8852    +  protein_bind   lac operator: The lac repressor binds to the lac operator to inhibit transcription in E. coli. This inhibition can be relieved by adding lactose or isopropyl-β-D-thiogalactopyranoside (IPTG). lac repressor encoded by lacI
   8897..8915    +  promoter       T3 promoter: promoter for bacteriophage T3 RNA polymerase
