[The description below was written by a language model from this plasmid's Addgene catalogue record and pLannotate feature annotations shown in this document.]
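Description:
TFORF1341 is a third-generation-style, self-inactivating HIV-1 lentiviral expression plasmid built on the pLX_TRC317 backbone and carrying a human POU5F1 (OCT4) open reading frame. It belongs to a barcoded transcription factor ORF collection in which each ORF is paired with a unique 24-bp barcode, so that the factor delivered to a cell can be identified in pooled overexpression screens. In bacteria the plasmid is maintained through a high-copy ColE1/pUC-type origin and ampicillin resistance (bla). An f1 origin and remnants of a lac/lacZα cloning region flanked by T7 and T3 promoters are also annotated in the backbone. The depositor notes that the plasmid may recombine.

The viral genome is transcribed from an RSV promoter fused to a truncated 5' LTR. It contains the Ψ packaging signal with a gag fragment, the RRE for Rev-dependent nuclear export, a cPPT/CTS, and a ΔU3 3' LTR followed by an SV40 polyadenylation signal. Two expression units lie within it. An SV40 early promoter/origin drives puromycin N-acetyltransferase for selecting transduced mammalian cells. Downstream, the EF-1α promoter drives the POU5F1 ORF, followed by a WPRE to enhance transcript expression.

The insert is recorded as 674 bp, and the annotated POU5F1 match spans about 570 bp. Together with the listed transcript accessions, this suggests a shorter isoform rather than the full-length OCT4A coding sequence, though the record does not say so explicitly. The barcode is not annotated in the feature table. A short U6 promoter fragment lies between the ORF and the WPRE, but its role is not stated.
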