Addgene plasmid #142376: TFORF1341
Purpose: Lentiviral vector for overexpressing transcription factor ORFs with unique 24-bp barcodes. Barcodes facilitate identification of transcription factors in pooled screens.
Depositing lab: Feng Zhang. Depositing organization: Broad Institute. Publication: A transcription factor atlas of directed differentiation. Joung J, Ma S, Tay T, Geiger-Schuller KR, Kirchgatterer PC, Verdine VK, Guo B, Arias-Garcia MA, Allen WE, Singh A, Kuksenko O, Abudayyeh OO, Gootenberg JS, Fu Z, Macrae RK, Buenrostro JD, Regev A, Zhang F. Cell. 2023 Jan 5;186(1):209-229.e26. doi: 10.1016/j.cell.2022.11.026. PubMed 36608654.
Backbone
  Vector backbone: pLX_TRC317
  Backbone manufacturer: Broad Institute Genetic Perturbation Platform
  Backbone size w/o insert (bp): 8264
  Vector type: Mammalian Expression, Lentiviral
  Selectable markers: Puromycin
Growth in bacteria
  Bacterial resistance: Ampicillin, 100 μg/mL
  Growth temperature: 37°C
  Growth strain: NEB Stable
  Copy number: High Copy
Gene/Insert
  Gene/Insert name: POU5F1
  Species: H. sapiens (human)
  Insert size (bp): 674
  Entrez Gene: POU5F1 (a.k.a. OCT3, OCT4, OCT4Borf1, OTF-3, OTF3, OTF4, Oct-3, Oct-4, Oct3/4)
  Promoter: EF1a
  Cloning method: Unknown
  Sequencing primers: 5′ GGGTGGAGACTGAAGTTAGGCCAG; 3′ CACATAGCGTAAAAGGAGCAACATAG
Terms and licenses: Academic/Nonprofit Terms; Industry Terms: Not Available to Industry
Depositor comments: NM_203289,NM_001173531,ENST00000606567,ENST00000620031 . The transcription factor ORF portion of this plasmid was synthesized by Genewiz. Please test multiple small colonies in case of plasmid recombination. To make this collection available in a timely manner, a portion of this collection was not fully sequenced by Addgene. If an Addgene verified full plasmid sequence is not available, please contact us prior to placing an order to request the full sequence.
How to cite: TFORF1341 was a gift from Feng Zhang (Addgene plasmid # 142376 ; http://n2t.net/addgene:142376 ; RRID:Addgene_142376)
