>Addgene plasmid #142376 | TFORF1341 | depositor partial sequence | sequence record 279266 | Insert
ACCGCCACCCTGGGGGTTCTATTTGGGAAGGTATTCAGCCAAACGACCATCTGCCGCTTTGAGGCTCTGC
AGCTTAGCTTCAAGAACATGTGTAAGCTGCGGCCCTTGCTGCAGAAGTGGGTGGAGGAAGCTGACAACAA
TGAAAATCTTCAGGAGATATGCAAAGCAGAAACCCTCGTGCAGGCCCGAAAGAGAAAGCGAACCAGTATC
GAGAACCGAGTGAGAGGCAACCTGGAGAATTTGTTCCTGCAGTGCCCGAAACCCACACTGCAGCAGATCA
GCCACATCGCCCAGCAGCTTGGGCTCGAGAAGGATGTGGTCCGAGTGTGGTTCTGTAACCGGCGCCAGAA
GGGCAAGCGATCAAGCAGCGACTATGCACAACGAGAGGATTTTGAGGCTGCTGGGTCTCCTTTCTCAGGG
GGACCAGTGTCCTTTCCTCTGGCCCCAGGGCCCCATTTTGGTACCCCAGGCTATGGGAGCCCTCACTTCA
CTGCACTGTACTCCTCGGTCCCTTTCCCTGAGGGGGAAGCCTTTCCCCCTGTCTCCGTCACCACTCTGGG
CTCTCCCATGCATTCAAACTAGTAATGAACTAGTCCGTAACTTGAAAGTATTTCGATTTCTTGGCTTTAT
ATATCTTGTGGAAAGGACGAGAAGAGACGGACCTTGCGTGCTAC
