>Addgene plasmid #142376 | TFORF1341 | depositor partial sequence | sequence record 279267 | Barcode
GAAGAGACGGACCTTGCGTGCTAC
